Addgene plasmid #63138: pET3CTc3A(1-135)
Purpose: Expression of human Tc3(1–135) bipartite domain tagged with 6xHis
Depositing lab: Titia Sixma. Depositing organization: Netherlands Cancer Institute. Publication: Structural analysis of the bipartite DNA-binding domain of Tc3 transposase bound to transposon DNA. Watkins S, van Pouderoyen G, Sixma TK. Nucleic Acids Res. 2004 Aug 10;32(14):4306-12. Print 2004. 10.1093/nar/gkh770 PubMed 15304566.
Backbone
  Vector backbone: pET3C
  Backbone manufacturer: Novagen
  Vector type: Bacterial Expression
Growth in bacteria
  Bacterial resistance: Ampicillin, 100 μg/mL
  Growth temperature: 30°C
  Growth strain: DH5alpha
  Copy number: Unknown
Gene/Insert
  Gene/Insert name: Tc3A (alt name: Transposable element Tc3 transposase)
  Species: C. elegans (nematode)
  Insert size (bp): 426
  Mutation: 1-135 aa bipartite domain
  Promoter: T7
  Tag / fusion protein: 6xHis (C terminal on insert)
  Cloning method: Restriction Enzyme; 5′ cloning site NdeI (not destroyed); 3′ cloning site BamHI (destroyed during cloning)
  Sequencing primers: 5′ T7; 3′ T7 Terminal
Terms and licenses: Academic/Nonprofit Terms; Industry Terms: Not Available to Industry
How to cite: pET3CTc3A(1-135) was a gift from Titia Sixma (Addgene plasmid # 63138 ; http://n2t.net/addgene:63138 ; RRID:Addgene_63138)
