[The description below was written by a language model from this plasmid's Addgene catalogue record.]
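Description:
pET3CTc3A(1-135) is a bacterial expression plasmid built on the Novagen pET3C backbone and designed to produce a truncated form of the Tc3 transposase (Tc3A) in E. coli. It carries ampicillin resistance for selection. The record lists its copy number as unknown and does not describe the origin of replication. No feature table is provided, so the details here come only from the catalogue fields.

The insert is a 426 bp fragment encoding residues 1–135 of Tc3A, the transposase of the Tc3 transposable element. This region is the protein's bipartite DNA-binding domain. The purpose line calls the protein "human", but the species field gives C. elegans, which matches the nematode origin of the Tc3 element. The fragment was cloned by restriction digestion between NdeI at the 5′ end, which is retained, and BamHI at the 3′ end, which was destroyed during cloning. A 6xHis tag is fused to the C terminus of the insert, allowing purification by immobilised metal affinity chromatography.

Transcription is driven by the T7 promoter. Expression therefore requires a host that supplies T7 RNA polymerase, whereas a strain lacking the polymerase, such as the listed DH5alpha, serves for plasmid propagation. The use of a T7 terminator sequencing primer suggests the standard pET arrangement, with the insert lying between the T7 promoter and terminator.

The construct is intended for recombinant production of the tagged DNA-binding domain. The associated publication indicates it was used for structural analysis of this domain bound to transposon DNA.
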