>Addgene plasmid #63138 | pET3CTc3A(1-135) | depositor partial sequence | sequence record 105678 | Insert DNA Sequence
ATGCCTCGAGGATCTGCCCTTTCGGACACTGAACGCGCTCAGCTGGATGTTATGAAATTGCTCAATGTGT
CCCTGCATGAAATGAGTAGGAAAATTTCCCGTTCTCGACACTGTATTCGCGTGTATCTGAAGGATCCGGT
GAGCTACGGTACATCTAAAAGAGCTCCTCGTCGCAAAGCTCTCTCCGTGCGTGACGAACGAAATGTGATT
CGTGCTGCCTCCAACTCCTGTAAGACGGCAAGAGATATTCGCAATGAGCTTCAATTGTCTGCTTCAAAAA
GGACCATCCTCAATGTCATCAAACGATCTGGTGTAATCGTTCGTCAGAAACTTCGCCCTGCTCCGTTACT
CTCTGCAGACCATAAACTCAAGCGATTGGAATTTGCTAAGAACAATATGGGAACGCACCATCACCATCAC
CATTAA
