>Addgene plasmid #63138 | pET3CTc3A(1-135) | addgene partial sequence | sequence record 107119 | T7 5'-TAATACGACTCACTATAGGG-3'
AGATATACATATGCCTCGAGGATCTGCCCTTTCGGACACTGAACGCGCTCAGCTGGATGTTATGAAATTG
CTCAATGTGTCCCTGCATGAAATGAGTAGGAAAATTTCCCGTTCTCGACACTGTATTCGCGTGTATCTGA
AGGATCCGGTGAGCTACGGTACATCTAAAAGAGCTCCTCGTCGCAAAGCTCTCTCCGTGCGTGACGAACG
AAATGTGATTCGTGCTGCCTCCAACTCCTGTAAGACGGCAAGAGATATTCGCAATGAGCTTCAATTGTCT
GCTTCAAAAAGGACCATCCTCAATGTCATCAAACGATCTGGTGTAATCGTTCGTCAGAAACTTCGCCCTG
CTCCGTTACTCTCTGCAGACCATAAACTCAAGCGATTGGAATTTGCTAAGAACAATATGGGAACGCACCA
TCACCATCACCATTAAAGATCCGGCTGCTAACAAAGCCCGAAAGGAAGCTGAGTTGGCTGCTGCCACCGC
TGAGCAATAACTAGCATAACCCCTTGGGGCCTCTAAACGGGTCTTGAGGGGTTTTTTGCTGAAAGGAGGA
ACTATATCCGGATATCCACAGGACGGGTGTGGTCGCCATGATCGCGTAGTCGATAGTGGCTCCAAGTAGC
GAAGCGAGCAGGACTGGGCGGCGGCCAAAGCGGTCGGACAGTGCTCCGAGAACGGGTGCGCATAGAAATT
GCATCAACGCATATAGCGCTAGCAGCACGCCATAGTGACTGGCGATGCTGTCGGAATGGACGATAT
