>Addgene plasmid #63138 | pET3CTc3A(1-135) | addgene partial sequence | sequence record 107123 | T7term 5'-GCTAGTTATTGCTCAGCGG-3'
TGGTGATGGTGATGGTGCGTTCCCATATTGTTCTTAGCAAATTCCAATCGCTTGAGTTTATGGTCTGCAG
AGAGTAACGGAGCAGGGCGAAGTTTCTGACGAACGATTACACCAGATCGTTTGATGACATTGAGGATGGT
CCTTTTTGAAGCAGACAATTGAAGCTCATTGCGAATATCTCTTGCCGTCTTACAGGAGTTGGAGGCAGCA
CGAATCACATTTCGTTCGTCACGCACGGAGAGAGCTTTGCGACGAGGAGCTCTTTTAGATGTACCGTAGC
TCACCGGATCCTTCAGATACACGCGAATACAGTGTCGAGAACGGGAAATTTTCCTACTCATTTCATGCAG
GGACACATTGAGCAATTTCATAACATCCAGCTGAGCGCGTTCAGTGTCCGAAAGGGCAGATCCTCGAGGC
ATATGTATATCTCCTTCTTAAAGTTAAACAAAATTATTTCTAGAGGGAAACCGTTGTGGTCTCCCTATAG
TGAGTCGTATTAATTTCGCGGGATCGAGATCTCGATCCTCTACGCCGGACGCATCGTGGCCGGCATCACC
GGCGCCACAGGTGCGGTTGCTGGCGCCTATATCGCCGACATCACCGATGGGGAAGATCGGGCTCGCCACT
TCGGGCTCATGAGCGCTTGTTTCGGCGT
